>Addgene plasmid #195628 | pBEL2639 | addgene full sequence | sequence record 384222 | Addgene NGS Result
CATTCAGAGAAGAAACCAATTGTCCATATTGCATCAGACATTGCCGTCACTGCGTCTTTTACTGGCTCTT
CTCGCTAACCAAACCGGTAACCCCGCTTATTAAAAGCATTCTGTAACAAAGCGGGACCAAAGCCATGACA
AAAACGCGTAACAAAAGTGTCTATAATCACGGCAGAAAAGTCCACATTGATTATTTGCACGGCGTCACAC
TTTGCTATGCCATAGCATTTTTATCCATAAGATTAGCGGATCCTACCTGACGCTTTTTATCGCAACTCTC
TACTGTTTCTCCATACCCGTTTTTTTGGGCTAGCATGAAGCTTCGCCTGTCGGCGCTTGCTCTGGGAACT
ACGCTTCTGGTGGGGTGTGCGAGTTCCGGTACAGATCAGCAAGGGCGTTCTGACCCGTTAGAAGGGTTCA
ACCGCACCATGTACAACTTCAACTTCAATGTATTAGACCCGTATATTGTTCGACCGGTCGCTGTCGCCTG
GCGTGATTATGTTCCGCAACCGGCGCGTAACGGTTTGAGCAACTTTACTGGCAACCTTGAAGAACCTGCG
GTGATGGTTAACTACTTCTTGCAGGGCGACCCTTATCAGGGGATGGTCCACTTTACCCGCTTTTTCCTGA
ACACCATTTTGGGGATGGGCGGTTTTATTGATGTTGCAGGGATGGCGAACCCGAAACTGCAACGGACTGA
ACCTCACCGCTTCGGTAGTACGCTTGGTCATTATGGCGTGGGTTATGGGCCTTACGTTCAGTTACCGTTC
TACGGTAGCTTCACGCTGCGTGATGACGGTGGTGATATGGCGGATGGTTTTTACCCGGTTCTTTCCTGGC
TGACCTGGCCGATGTCTGTGGGTAAATGGACGCTTGAAGGGATCGAAACCCGCGCTCAGCTGCTGGATTC
CGATGGTCTGCTGCGTCAGTCGTCCGATCCTTATATTATGGTGCGCGAAGCGTACTTCCAGCGTCATGAT
TTCATCGCTAATGGCGGCGAACTCAAACCGCAGGAAAATCCGAACGCACAAGCGAACCAGGATGATTTAA
AAGATATTGATTCTGAATAAGGTACCAAATTCCAGAAAAGAGACGCTGAAAAGCGTCTTTTTTCGTTTTG
GTCCTGGTCTGAGGAATGGTTGTAAGCTTGGCTGTTTTGGCGGATGAGAGAAGATTTTCAGCCTGATACA
GATTAAATCAGAACGCAGAAGCGGTCTGATAAAACAGAATTTGCCTGGCGGCAGTAGCGCGGTGGTCCCA
CCTGACCCCATGCCGAACTCAGAAGTGAAACGCCGTAGCGCCGATGGTAGTGTGGGGTCTCCCCATGCGA
GAGTAGGGAACTGCCAGGCATCAAATAAAACGAAAGGCTCAGTCGAAAGACTGGGCCTTTCGTTTTATCT
GTTGTTTGTCGGTGAACGCTCTCCTGAGTAGGACAAATCCGCCGGGAGCGGATTTGAACGTTGCGAAGCA
ACGGCCCGGAGGGTGGCGGGCAGGACGCCCGCCATAAACTGCCAGGCATCAAATTAAGCAGAAGGCCATC
CTGACGGATGGCCTTTTTGCGTTTCTACAAACTCTTTTGTTTATTTTTCTAAATACATTCAAATATGTAT
CCGCTCATGAGACAATAACCCTGATAAATGCTTCAATAATATTGAAAAAGGAAGAGTATGAGTATTCAAC
ATTTCCGTGTCGCCCTTATTCCCTTTTTTGCGGCATTTTGCCTTCCTGTTTTTGCTCACCCAGAAACGCT
GGTGAAAGTAAAAGATGCTGAAGATCAGTTGGGTGCACGAGTGGGTTACATCGAACTGGATCTCAACAGC
GGTAAGATCCTTGAGAGTTTTCGCCCCGAAGAACGTTTTCCAATGATGAGCACTTTTAAAGTTCTGCTAT
GTGGCGCGGTATTATCCCGTGTTGACGCCGGGCAAGAGCAACTCGGTCGCCGCATACACTATTCTCAGAA
TGACTTGGTTGAGTACTCACCAGTCACAGAAAAGCATCTTACGGATGGCATGACAGTAAGAGAATTATGC
AGTGCTGCCATAACCATGAGTGATAACACTGCGGCCAACTTACTTCTGACAACGATCGGAGGACCGAAGG
AGCTAACCGCTTTTTTGCACAACATGGGGGATCATGTAACTCGCCTTGATCGTTGGGAACCGGAGCTGAA
TGAAGCCATACCAAACGACGAGCGTGACACCACGATGCCTGCAGCAATGGCAACAACGTTGCGCAAACTA
TTAACTGGCGAACTACTTACTCTAGCTTCCCGGCAACAATTAATAGACTGGATGGAGGCGGATAAAGTTG
CAGGACCACTTCTGCGCTCGGCCCTTCCGGCTGGCTGGTTTATTGCTGATAAATCTGGAGCCGGTGAGCG
TGGGTCTCGCGGTATCATTGCAGCACTGGGGCCAGATGGTAAGCCCTCCCGTATCGTAGTTATCTACACG
ACGGGGAGTCAGGCAACTATGGATGAACGAAATAGACAGATCGCTGAGATAGGTGCCTCACTGATTAAGC
ATTGGTAACTGTCAGACCAAGTTTACTCATATATACTTTAGATTGATT
[125 nt withheld, positions 2569-2693]
C
[141 nt withheld, positions 2695-2835]
CCTTTGACGTTGGAGTCCACGTTCTTT
[37 nt withheld, positions 2863-2899]
ACCCTATCTCGGGCTATTCTTTTGATTTATAAGGGATTTTGCCGATTTCGGCCTATTGGTTAAAAAATGA
GCTGATTTAACAAAAATTTAACGCGAATTTTAACAAAATATTAACGTTTACAATTTAAAAGGATCTAGGT
GAAGATCCTTTTTGATAATCTCATGACCAAAATCCCTTAACGTGAGTTTTCGTTCCACTGAGCGTCAGAC
CCCGTAGAAAAGATCAAAGGATCTTCTTGAGATCCTTTTTTTCTGCGCGTAATCTGCTGCTTGCAAACAA
AAAAACCACCGCTACCAGCGGTGGTTTGTTTGCCGGATCAAGAGCTACCAACTCTTTTTCCGAAGGTAAC
TGGCTCAGCAGAGCGCAGATACCAAATACTGTCCTTCTAGTGTAGCCGTAGTTAGGCCACCACTTCAAGA
ACTCTGTAGCACCGCCTACATACCTCGCTCTGCTAATCCTGTTACCAGTGGCTGCTGCCAGTGGCGATAA
GTCGTGTCTTACCGGGTTGGACTCAAGACGATAGTTACCGGATAAGGCGCAGCGGTCGGGCTGAACGGGG
GGTTCGTGCACACAGCCCAGCTTGGAGCGAACGACCTACACCGAACTGAGATACCTACAGCGTGAGCTAT
GAGAAAGCGCCACGCTTCCCGAAGGGAGAAAGGCGGACAGGTATCCGGTAAGCGGCAGGGTCGGAACAGG
AGAGCGCACGAGGGAGCTTCCAGGGGGAAACGCCTGGTATCTTTATAGTCCTGTCGGGTTTCGCCACCTC
TGACTTGAGCGTCGATTTTTGTGATGCTCGTCAGGGGGGCGGAGCCTATGGAAAAACGCCAGCAACGCGG
CCTTTTTACGGTTCCTGGCCTTTTGCTGGCCTTTTGCTCACATGTTCTTTCCTGCGTTATCCCCTGATTC
TGTGGATAACCGTATTACCGCCTTTGAGTGAGCTGATACCGCTCGCCGCAGCCGAACGACCGAGCGCAGC
GAGTCAGTGAGCGAGGAAGCGGAAGAGCGCCTGATGCGGTATTTTCTCCTTACGCATCTGTGCGGTATTT
CACACCGCATAGGGTCATGGCTGCGCCCCGACACCCGCCAACACCCGCTGACGCGCCCTGACGGGCTTGT
CTGCTCCCGGCATCCGCTTACAGACAAGCTGTGACCGTCTCCGGGAGCTGCATGTGTCAGAGGTTTTCAC
CGTCATCACCGAAACGCGCGAGGCAGAAGGAGATGGCGCCCAACAGTCCCCCGGCCACGGGGCCTGCCAC
CATACCCACGCCGAAACAAGCGCTCATGAGCCCGAAGTGGCGAGCCCGATCTTCCCCATCGGTGATGTCG
GCGATATAGGCGCCAGCAACCGCACCTGTGGCGCCGGTGATGCCGGCCACGATGCGTCCGGCGTAGAGGA
TCTGCTCATGTTTGACAGCTTATCATCGATGCATAATGTGCCTGTCAAATGGACGAAGCAGGGATTCTGC
AAACCCTATGCTACTCCGTCAAGCCGTCAATTGTCTGATTCGTTACCAATTATGACAACTTGACGGCTAC
ATCATTCACTTTTTCTTCACAACCGGCACGGAACTCGCTCGGGCTGGCCCCGGTGCATTTTTTAAATACC
CGCGAGAAATAGAGTTGATCGTCAAAACCAACATTGCGACCGACGGTGGCGATAGGCATCCGGGTGGTGC
TCAAAAGCAGCTTCGCCTGGCTGATACGTTGGTCCTCGCGCCAGCTTAAGACGCTAATCCCTAACTGCTG
GCGGAAAAGATGTGACAGACGCGACGGCGACAAGCAAACATGCTGTGCGACGCTGGCGATATCAAAATTG
CTGTCTGCCAGGTGATCGCTGATGTACTGACAAGCCTCGCGTACCCGATTATCCATCGGTGGATGGAGCG
ACTCGTTAATCGCTTCCATGCGCCGCAGTAACAATTGCTCAAGCAGATTTATCGCCAGCAGCTCCGAATA
GCGCCCTTCCCCTTGCCCGGCGTTAATGATTTGCCCAAACAGGTCGCTGAAATGCGGCTGGTGCGCTTCA
TCCGGGCGAAAGAACCCCGTATTGGCAAATATTGACGGCCAGTTAAGCCATTCATGCCAGTAGGCGCGCG
GACGAAAGTAAACCCACTGGTGATACCATTCGCGAGCCTCCGGATGACGACCGTAGTGATGAATCTCTCC
TGGCGGGAACAGCAAAATATCACCCGGTCGGCAAACAAATTCTCGTCCCTGATTTTTCACCACCCCCTGA
CCGCGAATGGTGAGATTGAGAATATAACCTTTCATTCCCAGCGGTCGGTCGATAAAAAAATCGAGATAAC
CGTTGGCCTCAATCGGCGTTAAACCCGCCACCAGATGGGCATTAAACGAGTATCCCGGCAGCAGGGGATC
ATTTTGCGCTTCAGCCATACTTTTCATACTCCCGC
Features (pLannotate 1.2.2; 14 found; start..end, strand, type, name):
     10..294     +  promoter       araBAD promoter: araBAD; promoter of the L-arabinose operon of E. coli; the araC regulatory gene is transcribed in the opposite direction (Guzman et al., 1995)
    315..1067    +  CDS            mlaA: MLAA_ECOLI - Also known as vacJ. Experimental evidence at protein level: Swiss-Prot protein existence level 1. Involved in a phospholipid transport pathway that maintains lipid asymmetry in the outer membrane by retrograde trafficking of phospholipids from the outer membrane to the inner membrane. From Escherichia coli (strain K12).
   1233..1348    +  ncRNA          5S rRNA: Accession: RF00001 - 5S ribosomal RNA
   1352..1438    +  terminator     rrnB T1 terminator: Escherichia coli rrnB; transcription terminator T1 from the E. coli rrnB gene
   1530..1557    +  terminator     rrnB T2 terminator: transcription terminator T2 from the E. coli rrnB gene
   1576..1667    +  promoter       AmpR promoter: bla
   1668..2528    +  CDS            AmpR: β-lactamase; bla; confers resistance to ampicillin, carbenicillin, and related antibiotics
   2570..2950    +  rep_origin     M13 ori (sequence partly withheld): M13 bacteriophage origin of replication; arrow indicates direction of (+) strand synthesis
   3136..3723    +  rep_origin     ori: high-copy-number ColE1/pMB1/pBR322/pUC origin of replication
   3909..3960    -  misc_feature   bom (fragment): basis of mobility region from pBR322
   4076..4115    -  CDS            rop (fragment): Rop protein, which maintains plasmids at low copy number; rop
   4116..4301    -  CDS            TcR (fragment): tetracycline efflux protein; tet; confers resistance to tetracycline
   4311..4329    +  promoter       tet promoter (fragment): E. coli promoter for tetracycline efflux protein gene
   4419..5297    -  CDS            araC: L-arabinose regulatory protein; araC
