[The description below was written by a language model from this plasmid's Addgene catalogue record and pLannotate feature annotations shown in this document.]
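Description:
pBEL2639 is a bacterial expression plasmid built on the pBAD-His backbone that carries the E. coli mlaA gene (also known as vacJ) bearing an I241N point mutation, assembled by Gibson cloning. The mlaA coding sequence sits directly downstream of the araBAD promoter, and the divergently transcribed araC gene on the same plasmid encodes the L-arabinose-responsive regulator, so expression of the mutant protein can be tuned with arabinose. Transcription is stopped by the rrnB T1 and T2 terminators, which are preceded by a stretch of 5S rRNA sequence carried over from the rrnB region. Although the backbone name implies a histidine tag, no tag is annotated in the feature table, so the record does not establish whether MlaA is tagged in this construct.

The plasmid replicates in E. coli from a ColE1/pMB1-type origin and is listed as high copy. Selection is by ampicillin through the β-lactamase gene under its own promoter. An M13 phage origin is also present, which in principle permits single-stranded DNA production. Short fragments of bom, rop, the tetracycline resistance gene and its promoter are pBR322-derived remnants and are not expected to be functional.

MlaA is a component of the Mla phospholipid transport pathway, which maintains outer membrane lipid asymmetry by retrograde trafficking of phospholipids to the inner membrane. The stated purpose is complementation with MlaA(I241N), that is, supplying the variant from the plasmid to test whether it supports MlaA function. This fits the associated study of protein-protein interactions in the Mla system using structure prediction and deep mutational scanning. The record does not specify the host strain used for complementation.
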