Addgene plasmid #195628: pBEL2639
Purpose: Complementation of MlaA(I241N)
Depositing lab: Gira Bhabha & Damian Ekiert. Depositing organization: NYU Grossman School of Medicine. Publication: Protein-protein interactions in the Mla lipid transport system probed by computational structure prediction and deep mutational scanning. MacRae MR, Puvanendran D, Haase MAB, Coudray N, Kolich L, Lam C, Baek M, Bhabha G, Ekiert DC. J Biol Chem. 2023 Apr 24:104744. doi: 10.1016/j.jbc.2023.104744. PubMed 37100290.
Backbone
  Vector backbone: pBAD-His
  Vector type: Bacterial Expression
Growth in bacteria
  Bacterial resistance: Ampicillin, 100 μg/mL
  Growth temperature: 37°C
  Growth strain: DH5alpha
  Copy number: High Copy
Gene/Insert
  Gene/Insert name: MlaA
  Species: E. coli
  Mutation: MlaA(I241N)
  Cloning method: Gibson Cloning
Terms and licenses: Academic/Nonprofit Terms; Industry Terms: Not Available to Industry
Depositor comments: Please visit https://www.biorxiv.org/content/10.1101/2022.12.09.519820v1 for bioRxiv preprint.
How to cite: pBEL2639 was a gift from Gira Bhabha & Damian Ekiert (Addgene plasmid # 195628 ; http://n2t.net/addgene:195628 ; RRID:Addgene_195628)
